Addgene plasmid #175173: pcDNA3.1-mBeRFP
Purpose: large-stokes shift red fluorescent protein mBeRFP
Depositing lab: Bernardo Sabatini. Depositing organization: Harvard Medical School. Publication: Bombesin-like peptide recruits disinhibitory cortical circuits and enhances fear memories. Melzer S, Newmark ER, Mizuno GO, Hyun M, Philson AC, Quiroli E, Righetti B, Gregory MR, Huang KW, Levasseur J, Tian L, Sabatini BL. Cell. 2021 Oct 28;184(22):5622-5634.e25. doi: 10.1016/j.cell.2021.09.013. Epub 2021 Oct 4. PubMed 34610277.
Backbone
  Vector backbone: pcDNA3.1(+)
  Modifications to backbone: Kozak sequence followed by mBeRFP inserted via BamHI and EcoRI restriction sites
Growth in bacteria
  Bacterial resistance: Ampicillin, 100 μg/mL
  Growth temperature: 37°C
  Growth strain: NEB Stable
  Copy number: Unknown
Gene/Insert
  Gene/Insert name: mBeRFP
  Insert size (bp): 717
  Cloning method: Restriction Enzyme; 5′ cloning site BamHI (not destroyed); 3′ cloning site EcoRI (not destroyed)
  Sequencing primers: 5′ N/A; 3′ N/A
Terms and licenses: Academic/Nonprofit Terms; Industry Terms: Not Available to Industry
How to cite: pcDNA3.1-mBeRFP was a gift from Bernardo Sabatini (Addgene plasmid # 175173 ; http://n2t.net/addgene:175173 ; RRID:Addgene_175173)
