[The description below was written by a language model from this plasmid's Addgene catalogue record and pLannotate feature annotations shown in this document.]
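Description:
pcDNA3.1-mBeRFP is a mammalian expression plasmid of about 6.1 kb built on the pcDNA3.1(+) backbone, intended for delivery by transfection rather than viral packaging. It is propagated in E. coli through a high-copy ColE1/pUC-type origin and selected with ampicillin via the β-lactamase gene and its own promoter. An f1 origin is also present, which in principle allows production of single-stranded DNA. For selection in mammalian cells, the backbone carries a neomycin phosphotransferase cassette driven by the SV40 enhancer/early promoter and terminated by the SV40 polyadenylation signal, which permits G418 selection of stable transfectants.

The payload is the coding sequence of mBeRFP, a monomeric, constitutively fluorescent red protein derived from Entacmaea quadricolor and notable for its large Stokes shift. The roughly 0.7 kb insert, preceded by a Kozak sequence, was placed between the BamHI and EcoRI sites of the polylinker, both of which remain intact. Transcription is driven by the human cytomegalovirus immediate early enhancer and promoter and terminated by the bovine growth hormone polyadenylation signal. A T7 promoter just upstream of the insert allows in vitro transcription. No fusion tags or additional reporters are annotated. Several short hits in the automated feature table (a truncated HIV-1 LTR fragment, ble, lacI and bom fragments, and lac promoter/operator elements) appear to be backbone remnants or partial matches rather than functional parts of the design.

The record gives the purpose simply as expression of the large-Stokes-shift red fluorescent protein. The construct is therefore suited to strong constitutive labelling of transfected mammalian cells, for example where a red emitter is wanted alongside other fluorophores.
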