Features (pLannotate 1.2.2; 20 found; start..end, strand, type, name):
    134..513     +  enhancer       CMV enhancer: human cytomegalovirus immediate early enhancer
    514..717     +  promoter       CMV promoter: human cytomegalovirus (CMV) immediate early promoter
    713..746     +  LTR            5' LTR (truncated) (fragment): truncated 5' long terminal repeat (LTR) from HIV-1
    762..780     +  promoter       T7 promoter: promoter for bacteriophage T7 RNA polymerase
    840..1544    +  CDS            mBeRFP: mBeRFP is a basic (constitutively fluorescent) long stokes shift fluorescent protein published in 2013, derived from Entacmaea quadricolor. It is reported to be a somewhat slowly-maturing monomer with moderate acid sensitivity.
   1627..1851    +  polyA_signal   bGH poly(A) signal: bovine growth hormone polyadenylation signal
   1855..1876    +  promoter       SV40 promoter (fragment): SV40 enhancer and early promoter
   1897..2325    +  rep_origin     f1 ori (sequence partly withheld): f1 bacteriophage origin of replication; arrow indicates direction of (+) strand synthesis
   2339..2668    +  promoter       SV40 promoter: SV40 enhancer and early promoter
   2735..3526    +  CDS            neo: KKA2_KLEPN - Also known as kan, nptII. Experimental evidence at protein level: Swiss-Prot protein existence level 1. Resistance to kanamycin, neomycin, paromomycin, ribostamycin, butirosin and gentamicin B. From Klebsiella pneumoniae.
   3550..3708    +  CDS            ble (fragment): BLE_KLEPN - Experimental evidence at protein level: Swiss-Prot protein existence level 1. Binding protein with a strong affinity to the bleomycin family of antibiotics. Binds to CL990; an antimitotic-antibiotic compound. From Klebsiella pneumoniae.
   3703..3824    +  polyA_signal   SV40 poly(A) signal: SV40 polyadenylation signal
   3897..3913    -  protein_bind   lac operator: The lac repressor binds to the lac operator to inhibit transcription in E. coli. This inhibition can be relieved by adding lactose or isopropyl-β-D-thiogalactopyranoside (IPTG). lac repressor encoded by lacI
   3921..3951    -  promoter       lac promoter: promoter for the E. coli lac operon
   3966..3987    -  protein_bind   CAP binding site: CAP binding activates transcription in the presence of cAMP. E. coli catabolite activator protein
   4000..4092    -  CDS            lacI (fragment): lac repressor; lacI; The lac repressor binds to the lac operator to inhibit transcription in E. coli. This inhibition can be relieved by adding lactose or isopropyl-β-D-thiogalactopyranoside (IPTG).
   4275..4863    -  rep_origin     ori: high-copy-number ColE1/pMB1/pBR322/pUC origin of replication
   5034..5894    -  CDS            AmpR: β-lactamase; bla; confers resistance to ampicillin, carbenicillin, and related antibiotics
   5895..5999    -  promoter       AmpR promoter: bla
   6058..6110    -  misc_feature   bom (fragment): basis of mobility region from pBR322
>Addgene plasmid #175173 | pcDNA3.1-mBeRFP | addgene full sequence | sequence record 343348 | Addgene NGS Result
GAGGTCGCTGAGTAGTGCGCGAGCAAAATTTAAGCTACAACAAGGCAAGGCTTGACCGACAATTGCATGA
AGAATCTGCTTAGGGTTAGGCGTTTTGCGCTGCTTCGCGATGTACGGGCCAGATATACGCGTTGACATTG
ATTATTGACTAGTTATTAATAGTAATCAATTACGGGGTCATTAGTTCATAGCCCATATATGGAGTTCCGC
GTTACATAACTTACGGTAAATGGCCCGCCTGGCTGACCGCCCAACGACCCCCGCCCATTGACGTCAATAA
TGACGTATGTTCCCATAGTAACGCCAATAGGGACTTTCCATTGACGTCAATGGGTGGAGTATTTACGGTA
AACTGCCCACTTGGCAGTACATCAAGTGTATCATATGCCAAGTACGCCCCCTATTGACGTCAATGACGGT
AAATGGCCCGCCTGGCATTATGCCCAGTACATGACCTTATGGGACTTTCCTACTTGGCAGTACATCTACG
TATTAGTCATCGCTATTACCATGGTGATGCGGTTTTGGCAGTACATCAATGGGCGTGGATAGCGGTTTGA
CTCACGGGGATTTCCAAGTCTCCACCCCATTGACGTCAATGGGAGTTTGTTTTGGCACCAAAATCAACGG
GACTTTCCAAAATGTCGTAACAACTCCGCCCCATTGACGCAAATGGGCGGTAGGCGTGTACGGTGGGAGG
TCTATATAAGCAGAGCTCTCTGGCTAACTAGAGAACCCACTGCTTACTGGCTTATCGAAATTAATACGAC
TCACTATAGGGAGACCCAAGCTGGCTAGCGTTTAAACTTAAGCTTGGTACCGAGCTCGGATCCGCCACCA
TGGTGTCTAAGGGCGAAGAGCTGATTAAGGAGAACATGCACATGAAGCTGTACATGGAGGGCACCGTGAA
CAACCACCACTTCAAGTGCACATCCGAGGGCGAAGGCAAGCCCTACGAGGGCACCCAGACCATGAGAATC
AAGGTGGTCGAGGGCGGCCCTCTCCCCTTCGCCTTCGACATCCTGGCTACCAGCTTCATGTACGGCAGCA
AGACCTTCATCAACCACACCCAGGGCATCCCCGACTTCTTTAAGCAGTCCTTCCCTGAGGGCTTCACATG
GGAGAGATCCACCACATACGAAGACGGGGGCGTGCTGACCGCTACCCAGGACACCAGCCTCCAGGACGGC
TGCCTCATCTACAACGTCAAGATCAGAGGGGTGAACTTCCCATCCAACGGCCCTGTGATGCAGAAGAAAA
CACTCGGCTGGGAGGCCAGCACCGAGATGCTGTACCCCGCTGACGGCGGCCTGGAAGGCAGAGACTACAT
GGCCCTGAAGCTCGTGGGCGGGGGCCACCTGATCTGCAACGCCAAGACCACATACAGATCCAAGAAACCC
GCTAAGAACCTCAAGATGCCCGGCGTCTACTATGTGGACAGAAGACTGGAAAGAATCAAGGAGGCCGACA
AAGAGACCTCCGTCGAGCAGCACGAGGTGGCTGTGGCCAGATACTGCGACCTCCCTAGCAAACTGGGGCA
CAAACTTTAAGAATTCTGCAGATATCCAGCACAGTGGCGGCCGCTCGAGTCTAGAGGGCCCGTTTAAACC
CGCTGATCAGCCTCGACTGTGCCTTCTAGTTGCCAGCCATCTGTTGTTTGCCCCTCCCCCGTGCCTTCCT
TGACCCTGGAAGGTGCCACTCCCACTGTCCTTTCCTAATAAAATGAGGAAATTGCATCGCATTGTCTGAG
TAGGTGTCATTCTATTCTGGGGGGTGGGGTGGGGCAGGACAGCAAGGGGGAGGATTGGGAAGACAATAGC
AGGCATGCTGGGGATGCGGTGGGCTCTATGGCTTCTGAGGCGGAAAGAACCAGCTGGGGCTCTAGGGGGT
ATCCCC
[124 nt withheld, positions 1897-2020]
C
[91 nt withheld, positions 2022-2112]
A
[49 nt withheld, positions 2114-2162]
CCTTTGACGTTGGAGTCCACGTTCTTT
[37 nt withheld, positions 2190-2226]
ACCCTATCTCGGTCTATTCTTTTGATTTATAAGGGATTTTGCCGATTTCGGCCTATTGGTTAAAAAATGA
GCTGATTTAACAAAAATTTAACGCGAATTAATTCTGTGGAATGTGTGTCAGTTAGGGTGTGGAAAGTCCC
CAGGCTCCCCAGCAGGCAGAAGTATGCAAAGCATGCATCTCAATTAGTCAGCAACCAGGTGTGGAAAGTC
CCCAGGCTCCCCAGCAGGCAGAAGTATGCAAAGCATGCATCTCAATTAGTCAGCAACCATAGTCCCGCCC
CTAACTCCGCCCATCCCGCCCCTAACTCCGCCCAGTTCCGCCCATTCTCCGCCCCATGGCTGACTAATTT
TTTTTATTTATGCAGAGGCCGAGGCCGCCTCTGCCTCTGAGCTATTCCAGAAGTAGTGAGGAGGCTTTTT
TGGAGGCCTAGGCTTTTGCAAAAAGCTCCCGGGAGCTTGTATATCCATTTTCGGATCTGATCAAGAGACA
GGATGAGGATCGTTTCGCATGATTGAACAAGATGGATTGCACGCAGGTTCTCCGGCCGCTTGGGTGGAGA
GGCTATTCGGCTATGACTGGGCACAACAGACAATCGGCTGCTCTGATGCCGCCGTGTTCCGGCTGTCAGC
GCAGGGGCGCCCGGTTCTTTTTGTCAAGACCGACCTGTCCGGTGCCCTGAATGAACTGCAGGACGAGGCA
GCGCGGCTATCGTGGCTGGCCACGACGGGCGTTCCTTGCGCAGCTGTGCTCGACGTTGTCACTGAAGCGG
GAAGGGACTGGCTGCTATTGGGCGAAGTGCCGGGGCAGGATCTCCTGTCATCTCACCTTGCTCCTGCCGA
GAAAGTATCCATCATGGCTGATGCAATGCGGCGGCTGCATACGCTTGATCCGGCTACCTGCCCATTCGAC
CACCAAGCGAAACATCGCATCGAGCGAGCACGTACTCGGATGGAAGCCGGTCTTGTCGATCAGGATGATC
TGGACGAAGAGCATCAGGGGCTCGCGCCAGCCGAACTGTTCGCCAGGCTCAAGGCGCGCATGCCCGACGG
CGAGGATCTCGTCGTGACCCATGGCGATGCCTGCTTGCCGAATATCATGGTGGAAAATGGCCGCTTTTCT
GGATTCATCGACTGTGGCCGGCTGGGTGTGGCGGACCGCTATCAGGACATAGCGTTGGCTACCCGTGATA
TTGCTGAAGAGCTTGGCGGCGAATGGGCTGACCGCTTCCTCGTGCTTTACGGTATCGCCGCTCCCGATTC
GCAGCGCATCGCCTTCTATCGCCTTCTTGACGAGTTCTTCTGAGCGGGACTCTGGGGTTCGAAATGACCG
ACCAAGCGACGCCCAACCTGCCATCACGAGATTTCGATTCCACCGCCGCCTTCTATGAAAGGTTGGGCTT
CGGAATCGTTTTCCGGGACGCCGGCTGGATGATCCTCCAGCGCGGGGATCTCATGCTGGAGTTCTTCGCC
CACCCCAACTTGTTTATTGCAGCTTATAATGGTTACAAATAAAGCAATAGCATCACAAATTTCACAAATA
AAGCATTTTTTTCACTGCATTCTAGTTGTGGTTTGTCCAAACTCATCAATGTATCTTATCATGTCTGTAT
ACCGTCGACCTCTAGCTAGAGCTTGGCGTAATCATGGTCATAGCTGTTTCCTGTGTGAAATTGTTATCCG
CTCACAATTCCACACAACATACGAGCCGGAAGCATAAAGTGTAAAGCCTGGGGTGCCTAATGAGTGAGCT
AACTCACATTAATTGCGTTGCGCTCACTGCCCGCTTTCCAGTCGGGAAACCTGTCGTGCCAGCTGCATTA
ATGAATCGGCCAACGCGCGGGGAGAGGCGGTTTGCGTATTGGGCGCTCTTCCGCTTCCTCGCTCACTGAC
TCGCTGCGCTCGGTCGTTCGGCTGCGGCGAGCGGTATCAGCTCACTCAAAGGCGGTAATACGGTTATCCA
CAGAATCAGGGGATAACGCAGGAAAGAACATGTGAGCAAAAGGCCAGCAAAAGGCCAGGAACCGTAAAAA
GGCCGCGTTGCTGGCGTTTTTCCATAGGCTCCGCCCCCCTGACGAGCATCACAAAAATCGACGCTCAAGT
CAGAGGTGGCGAAACCCGACAGGACTATAAAGATACCAGGCGTTTCCCCCTGGAAGCTCCCTCGTGCGCT
CTCCTGTTCCGACCCTGCCGCTTACCGGATACCTGTCCGCCTTTCTCCCTTCGGGAAGCGTGGCGCTTTC
TCATAGCTCACGCTGTAGGTATCTCAGTTCGGTGTAGGTCGTTCGCTCCAAGCTGGGCTGTGTGCACGAA
CCCCCCGTTCAGCCCGACCGCTGCGCCTTATCCGGTAACTATCGTCTTGAGTCCAACCCGGTAAGACACG
ACTTATCGCCACTGGCAGCAGCCACTGGTAACAGGATTAGCAGAGCGAGGTATGTAGGCGGTGCTACAGA
GTTCTTGAAGTGGTGGCCTAACTACGGCTACACTAGAAGAACAGTATTTGGTATCTGCGCTCTGCTGAAG
CCAGTTACCTTCGGAAAAAGAGTTGGTAGCTCTTGATCCGGCAAACAAACCACCGCTGGTAGCGGTGGTT
TTTTTGTTTGCAAGCAGCAGATTACGCGCAGAAAAAAAGGATCTCAAGAAGATCCTTTGATCTTTTCTAC
GGGGTCTGACGCTCAGTGGAACGAAAACTCACGTTAAGGGATTTTGGTCATGAGATTATCAAAAAGGATC
TTCACCTAGATCCTTTTAAATTAAAAATGAAGTTTTAAATCAATCTAAAGTATATATGAGTAAACTTGGT
CTGACAGTTACCAATGCTTAATCAGTGAGGCACCTATCTCAGCGATCTGTCTATTTCGTTCATCCATAGT
TGCCTGACTCCCCGTCGTGTAGATAACTACGATACGGGAGGGCTTACCATCTGGCCCCAGTGCTGCAATG
ATACCGCGAGACCCACGCTCACCGGCTCCAGATTTATCAGCAATAAACCAGCCAGCCGGAAGGGCCGAGC
GCAGAAGTGGTCCTGCAACTTTATCCGCCTCCATCCAGTCTATTAATTGTTGCCGGGAAGCTAGAGTAAG
TAGTTCGCCAGTTAATAGTTTGCGCAACGTTGTTGCCATTGCTACAGGCATCGTGGTGTCACGCTCGTCG
TTTGGTATGGCTTCATTCAGCTCCGGTTCCCAACGATCAAGGCGAGTTACATGATCCCCCATGTTGTGCA
AAAAAGCGGTTAGCTCCTTCGGTCCTCCGATCGTTGTCAGAAGTAAGTTGGCCGCAGTGTTATCACTCAT
GGTTATGGCAGCACTGCATAATTCTCTTACTGTCATGCCATCCGTAAGATGCTTTTCTGTGACTGGTGAG
TACTCAACCAAGTCATTCTGAGAATAGTGTATGCGGCGACCGAGTTGCTCTTGCCCGGCGTCAATACGGG
ATAATACCGCGCCACATAGCAGAACTTTAAAAGTGCTCATCATTGGAAAACGTTCTTCGGGGCGAAAACT
CTCAAGGATCTTACCGCTGTTGAGATCCAGTTCGATGTAACCCACTCGTGCACCCAACTGATCTTCAGCA
TCTTTTACTTTCACCAGCGTTTCTGGGTGAGCAAAAACAGGAAGGCAAAATGCCGCAAAAAAGGGAATAA
GGGCGACACGGAAATGTTGAATACTCATACTCTTCCTTTTTCAATATTATTGAAGCATTTATCAGGGTTA
TTGTCTCATGAGCGGATACATATTTGAATGTATTTAGAAAAATAAACAAATAGGGGTTCCGCGCACATTT
CCCCGAAAAGTGCCACCTGACGTCGACGGATCGGGAGATCTCCCGATCCCCTATGGTGCACTCTCAGTAC
AATCTGCTCTGATGCCGCATAGTTAAGCCAGTATCTGCTCCCTGCTTGTGTGTTG
