>Addgene plasmid #175173 | pcDNA3.1-mBeRFP | depositor partial sequence | sequence record 339588 | pcDNA3.1-mBeRFP sequence 717 bps
GCCACCATGGTGTCTAAGGGCGAAGAGCTGATTAAGGAGAACATGCACATGAAGCTGTACATGGAGGGCA
CCGTGAACAACCACCACTTCAAGTGCACATCCGAGGGCGAAGGCAAGCCCTACGAGGGCACCCAGACCAT
GAGAATCAAGGTGGTCGAGGGCGGCCCTCTCCCCTTCGCCTTCGACATCCTGGCTACCAGCTTCATGTAC
GGCAGCAAGACCTTCATCAACCACACCCAGGGCATCCCCGACTTCTTTAAGCAGTCCTTCCCTGAGGGCT
TCACATGGGAGAGATCCACCACATACGAAGACGGGGGCGTGCTGACCGCTACCCAGGACACCAGCCTCCA
GGACGGCTGCCTCATCTACAACGTCAAGATCAGAGGGGTGAACTTCCCATCCAACGGCCCTGTGATGCAG
AAGAAAACACTCGGCTGGGAGGCCAGCACCGAGATGCTGTACCCCGCTGACGGCGGCCTGGAAGGCAGAG
ACTACATGGCCCTGAAGCTCGTGGGCGGGGGCCACCTGATCTGCAACGCCAAGACCACATACAGATCCAA
GAAACCCGCTAAGAACCTCAAGATGCCCGGCGTCTACTATGTGGACAGAAGACTGGAAAGAATCAAGGAG
GCCGACAAAGAGACCTCCGTCGAGCAGCACGAGGTGGCTGTGGCCAGATACTGCGACCTCCCTAGCAAAC
TGGGGCACAAACTTTAA
